>Addgene plasmid #113844 | CAG-loxP-3xpA-H2BsfGFP-tdTomato - T2A -APGST XE | addgene full sequence | sequence record 223855 | Addgene NGS Result
GTGGCACTTTTCGGGGAAATGTGCGCGGAACCCCTATTTGTTTATTTTTCTAAATACATTCAAATATGTA
TCCGCTCATGAGACAATAACCCTGATAAATGCTTCAATAATATTGAAAAAGGAAGAGTATGAGTATTCAA
CATTTCCGTGTCGCCCTTATTCCCTTTTTTGCGGCATTTTGCCTTCCTGTTTTTGCTCACCCAGAAACGC
TGGTGAAAGTAAAAGATGCTGAAGATCAGTTGGGTGCACGAGTGGGTTACATCGAACTGGATCTCAACAG
CGGTAAGATCCTTGAGAGTTTTCGCCCCGAAGAACGTTTTCCAATGATGAGCACTTTTAAAGTTCTGCTA
TGTGGCGCGGTATTATCCCGTATTGACGCCGGGCAAGAGCAACTCGGTCGCCGCATACACTATTCTCAGA
ATGACTTGGTTGAGTACTCACCAGTCACAGAAAAGCATCTTACGGATGGCATGACAGTAAGAGAATTATG
CAGTGCTGCCATAACCATGAGTGATAACACTGCGGCCAACTTACTTCTGACAACGATCGGAGGACCGAAG
GAGCTAACCGCTTTTTTGCACAACATGGGGGATCATGTAACTCGCCTTGATCGTTGGGAACCGGAGCTGA
ATGAAGCCATACCAAACGACGAGCGTGACACCACGATGCCTGTAGCAATGGCAACAACGTTGCGCAAACT
ATTAACTGGCGAACTACTTACTCTAGCTTCCCGGCAACAATTAATAGACTGGATGGAGGCGGATAAAGTT
GCAGGACCACTTCTGCGCTCGGCCCTTCCGGCTGGCTGGTTTATTGCTGATAAATCTGGAGCCGGTGAGC
GTGGGTCTCGCGGTATCATTGCAGCACTGGGGCCAGATGGTAAGCCCTCCCGTATCGTAGTTATCTACAC
GACGGGGAGTCAGGCAACTATGGATGAACGAAATAGACAGATCGCTGAGATAGGTGCCTCACTGATTAAG
CATTGGTAACTGTCAGACCAAGTTTACTCATATATACTTTAGATTGATTTAAAACTTCATTTTTAATTTA
AAAGGATCTAGGTGAAGATCCTTTTTGATAATCTCATGACCAAAATCCCTTAACGTGAGTTTTCGTTCCA
CTGAGCGTCAGACCCCGTAGAAAAGATCAAAGGATCTTCTTGAGATCCTTTTTTTCTGCGCGTAATCTGC
TGCTTGCAAACAAAAAAACCACCGCTACCAGCGGTGGTTTGTTTGCCGGATCAAGAGCTACCAACTCTTT
TTCCGAAGGTAACTGGCTTCAGCAGAGCGCAGATACCAAATACTGTTCTTCTAGTGTAGCCGTAGTTAGG
CCACCACTTCAAGAACTCTGTAGCACCGCCTACATACCTCGCTCTGCTAATCCTGTTACCAGTGGCTGCT
GCCAGTGGCGATAAGTCGTGTCTTACCGGGTTGGACTCAAGACGATAGTTACCGGATAAGGCGCAGCGGT
CGGGCTGAACGGGGGGTTCGTGCACACAGCCCAGCTTGGAGCGAACGACCTACACCGAACTGAGATACCT
ACAGCGTGAGCTATGAGAAAGCGCCACGCTTCCCGAAGGGAGAAAGGCGGACAGGTATCCGGTAAGCGGC
AGGGTCGGAACAGGAGAGCGCACGAGGGAGCTTCCAGGGGGAAACGCCTGGTATCTTTATAGTCCTGTCG
GGTTTCGCCACCTCTGACTTGAGCGTCGATTTTTGTGATGCTCGTCAGGGGGGCGGAGCCTATGGAAAAA
CGCCAGCAACGCGGCCTTTTTACGGTTCCTGGCCTTTTGCTGGCCTTTTGCTCACATGTTCTTTCCTGCG
TTATCCCCTGATTCTGTGGATAACCGTATTACCGCCTTTGAGTGAGCTGATACCGCTCGCCGCAGCCGAA
CGACCGAGCGCAGCGAGTCAGTGAGCGAGGAAGCGGAAGAGCGCCCAATACGCAAACCGCCTCTCCCCGC
GCGTTGGCCGATTCATTAATGCAGCTGGCACGACAGGTTTCCCGACTGGAAAGCGGGCAGTGAGCGCAAC
GCAATTAATGTGAGTTAGCTCACTCATTAGGCACCCCAGGCTTTACACTTTATGCTTCCGGCTCGTATGT
TGTGTGGAATTGTGAGCGGATAACAATTTCACACAGGAAACAGCTATGACCATGATTACGCCAAGCGCGC
AATTAAGTTTAAACAAGGGCAGGATGTGTCAAACTGCCAATAGAGAACTACTTACTCTTCAGGCTGAAGC
TGATGGAACAGGTAACAAAGGCAAACACTAATCATGATCAGCAAGATGAAGCAGAAAGGGAACAAGGGGA
TATTAAATGTGTATAGACACGCTAGAGAGATGGCTCAGCAGTTAAGAGAACTAGCTGGTCTTTCAGAGGT
CCTGAGATCAATACCGGTCATGGTCGACATTGATTATTGACTAGTTATTAATAGTAATCAATTACGGGGT
CATTAGTTCATAGCCCATATATGGAGTTCCGCGTTACATAACTTACGGTAAATGGCCCGCCTGGCTGACC
GCCCAACGACCCCCGCCCATTGACGTCAATAATGACGTATGTTCCCATAGTAACGCCAATAGGGACTTTC
CATTGACGTCAATGGGTGGAGTATTTACGGTAAACTGCCCACTTGGCAGTACATCAAGTGTATCATATGC
CAAGTACGCCCCCTATTGACGTCAATGACGGTAAATGGCCCGCCTGGCATTATGCCCAGTACATGACCTT
ATGGGACTTTCCTACTTGGCAGTACATCTACGTATTAGTCATCGCTATTACCATGGTCGAGGTGAGCCCC
ACGTTCTGCTTCACTCTCCCCATCTCCCCCCCCTCCCCACCCCCAATTTTGTATTTATTTATTTTTTAAT
TATTTTGTGCAGCGATGGGGGCGGGGGGGGGGGGGGGGCGCGCGCCAGGCGGGGCGGGGCGGGGCGAGGG
GCGGGGCGGGGCGAGGCGGAGAGGTGCGGCGGCAGCCAATCAGAGCGGCGCGCTCCGAAAGTTTCCTTTT
ATGGCGAGGCGGCGGCGGCGGCGGCCCTATAAAAAGCGAAGCGCGCGGCGGGCGGGAGTCGCTGCGCGCT
GCCTTCGCCCCGTGCCCCGCTCCGCCGCCGCCTCGCGCCGCCCGCCCCGGCTCTGACTGACCGCGTTACT
CCCACAGGTGAGCGGGCGGGACGGCCCTTCTCCTCCGGGCTGTAATTAGCGCTTGGTTTAATGACGGCTT
GTTTCTTTTCTGTGGCTGCGTGAAAGCCTTGAGGGGCTCCGGGAGGGCCCTTTGTGCGGGGGGAGCGGCT
CGGGGGGTGCGTGCGTGTGTGTGTGCGTGGGGAGCGCCGCGTGCGGCTCCGCGCTGCCCGGCGGCTGTGA
GCGCTGCGGGCGCGGCGCGGGGCTTTGTGCGCTCCGCAGTGTGCGCGAGGGGAGCGCGGCCGGGGGCGGT
GCCCCGCGGTGCGGGGGGGGCTGCGAGGGGAACAAAGGCTGCGTGCGGGGTGTGTGCGTGGGGGGGTGAG
CAGGGGGTGTGGGCGCGTCGGTCGGGCTGCAACCCCCCCTGCACCCCCCTCCCCGAGTTGCTGAGCACGG
CCCGGCTTCGGGTGCGGGGCTCCGTACGGGGCGTGGCGCGGGGCTCGCCGTGCCGGGCGGGGGGTGGCGG
CAGGTGGGGGTGCCGGGCGGGGCGGGGCCGCCTCGGGCCGGGGAGGGCTCGGGGGAGGGGCGCGGCGGCC
CCCGGAGCGCCGGCGGCTGTCGAGGCGCGGCGAGCCGCAGCCATTGCCTTTTATGGTAATCGTGCGAGAG
GGCGCAGGGACTTCCTTTGTCCCAAATCTGTGCGGAGCCGAAATCTGGGAGGCGCCGCCGCACCCCCTCT
AGCGGGCGCGGGGCGAAGCGGTGCGGCGCCGGCAGGAAGGAAATGGGCGGGGAGGGCCTTCGTGCGTCGC
CGCGCCGCCGTCCCCTTCTCCCTCTCCAGCCTCGGGGCTGTCCGCGGGGGGACGGCTGCCTTCGGGGGGG
ACGGGGCAGGGCGGGGTTCGGCTTCTGGCGTGTGACCGGCGGCTCTAGAGCCTCTGCTAACCATGTTCAT
GCCTTCTTCTTTTTCCTACAGCTCCTGGGCAACGTGCTGGTTATTGTGCTGTCTCATCATTTTGGCAAAG
AATTGCTAGCATAACTTCGTATAGCATACATTATACGAAGTTATAGCCACCGCGGTGGCGGCCGCTCTAG
AATCATAATCAGCCATACCACATTTGTAGAGGTTTTACTTGCTTTAAAAAACCTCCCACACCTCCCCCTG
AACCTGAAACATAAAATGAATGCAATTGTTGTTGTTAACTTGTTTATTGCAGCTTATAATGGTTACAAAT
AAAGCAATAGCATCACAAATTTCACAAATAAAGCATTTTTTTCACTGCATTCTAGTTGTGGTTTGTCCAA
ACTCATCAATGTATCTTAACTAGAATCATAATCAGCCATACCACATTTGTAGAGGTTTTACTTGCTTTAA
AAAACCTCCCACACCTCCCCCTGAACCTGAAACATAAAATGAATGCAATTGTTGTTGTTAACTTGTTTAT
TGCAGCTTATAATGGTTACAAATAAAGCAATAGCATCACAAATTTCACAAATAAAGCATTTTTTTCACTG
CATTCTAGTTGTGGTTTGTCCAAACTCATCAATGTATCTTAACTAGAATCATAATCAGCCATACCACATT
TGTAGAGGTTTTACTTGCTTTAAAAAACCTCCCACACCTCCCCCTGAACCTGAAACATAAAATGAATGCA
ATTGTTGTTGTTAACTTGTTTATTGCAGCTTATAATGGTTACAAATAAAGCAATAGCATCACAAATTTCA
CAAATAAAGCATTTTTTTCACTGCATTCTAGTTGTGGTTTGTCCAAACTCATCAATGTATCTTAACTAGT
GGATCTCATGCCTAGGATAACTTCGTATAGCATACATTATACGAAGTTATAGGCGCGCCGGTACCGCCAC
CATGCCTGAACCCTCTAAGTCTGCTCCAGCCCCTAAAAAGGGTTCTAAGAAGGCTATCACTAAGGCGCAG
AAGAAGGATGGTAAGAAGCGTAAGCGCAGCCGCAAGGAGAGCTATTCTATCTATGTGTACAAGGTTCTGA
AGCAGGTCCACCCCGACACCGGCATCTCATCCAAGGCCATGGGGATCATGAACTCCTTCGTCAACGACAT
CTTCGAGCGCATCGCGGGCGAGGCTTCTCGCCTGGCTCACTACAATAAGCGCTCGACCATCACCTCCAGG
GAGATTCAGACGGCTGTGCGCCTGCTGCTGCCTGGGGAGCTGGCTAAGCATGCTGTGTCCGAGGGCACTA
AGGCAGTTACCAAGTACACTAGCTCTAAGGATCCACCGGTCGCCACCATGAGCAAAGGAGAAGAACTTTT
CACTGGAGTTGTCCCAATTCTTGTTGAATTAGATGGTGATGTTAATGGGCACAAATTTTCTGTCCGTGGA
GAGGGTGAAGGTGATGCTACAAACGGAAAACTCACCCTTAAATTTATTTGCACTACTGGAAAACTACCTG
TTCCGTGGCCAACACTTGTCACTACTCTGACCTATGGTGTTCAATGCTTTTCCCGTTATCCGGATCACAT
GAAACGGCATGACTTTTTCAAGAGTGCCATGCCCGAAGGTTATGTACAGGAACGCACTATATCTTTCAAA
GATGACGGGACCTACAAGACGCGTGCTGAAGTCAAGTTTGAAGGTGATACCCTTGTTAATCGTATCGAGT
TAAAGGGTATTGATTTTAAAGAAGATGGAAACATTCTTGGACACAAACTCGAGTACAACTTTAACTCACA
CAATGTATACATCACGGCAGACAAACAAAAGAATGGAATCAAAGCTAACTTCAAAATTCGCCACAACGTT
GAAGATGGTTCCGTTCAACTAGCAGACCATTATCAACAAAATACTCCAATTGGCGATGGCCCTGTCCTTT
TACCAGACAACCATTACCTGTCGACACAATCTGTCCTTTCGAAAGATCCCAACGAAAAGCGTGACCACAT
GGTCCTTCTTGAGTTTGTAACTGCTGCTGGGATTACACATGGCATGGATGAGCTCTACAAAGGCGGCTCC
GGCGGCCGCTCCGAGGGCCGCGGCAGCCTGCTGACATGCGGCGACGTGGAAGAGAACCCGGGCCCTATGG
TGAGCAAGGGCGAGGAGGTCATCAAAGAATTCATGCGCTTCAAGGTGCGCATGGAGGGCTCCATGAACGG
CCACGAGTTCGAGATCGAGGGCGAGGGCGAGGGCCGCCCCTACGAGGGCACCCAGACCGCCAAGCTGAAG
GTGACCAAGGGCGGCCCCCTGCCCTTCGCCTGGGACATCCTGTCCCCCCAGTTCATGTACGGCTCCAAGG
CGTACGTGAAGCACCCCGCCGACATCCCCGATTACAAGAAGCTGTCCTTCCCCGAGGGCTTCAAGTGGGA
GCGCGTGATGAACTTCGAGGACGGCGGTCTGGTGACCGTGACCCAGGACTCCTCCCTGCAGGACGGCACG
CTGATCTACAAGGTGAAGATGCGCGGCACCAACTTCCCCCCCGACGGCCCCGTAATGCAGAAGAAGACCA
TGGGCTGGGAGGCCTCCACCGAGCGCCTGTACCCCCGCGACGGCGTGCTGAAGGGCGAGATCCACCAGGC
CCTGAAGCTGAAGGACGGCGGCCACTACCTGGTGGAGTTCAAGACCATCTACATGGCCAAGAAGCCCGTG
CAACTGCCCGGCTACTACTACGTGGACACCAAGCTGGACATCACCTCCCACAACGAGGACTACACCATCG
TGGAACAGTACGAGCGCTCCGAGGGCCGCCACCACCTGTTCCTGGGGCATGGCACCGGCAGCACCGGCAG
CGGCAGCTCCGGCACCGCCTCCTCCGAGGACAACAACATGGCCGTCATCAAAGAGTTCATGCGCTTCAAG
GTGCGCATGGAGGGCTCCATGAACGGCCACGAGTTCGAGATCGAGGGCGAGGGCGAGGGCCGCCCCTACG
AGGGCACCCAGACCGCCAAGCTGAAGGTGACCAAGGGCGGCCCCCTGCCCTTCGCCTGGGACATCCTGTC
CCCCCAGTTCATGTACGGCTCCAAGGCGTACGTGAAGCACCCCGCCGACATCCCCGATTACAAGAAGCTG
TCCTTCCCCGAGGGCTTCAAGTGGGAGCGCGTGATGAACTTCGAGGACGGCGGTCTGGTGACCGTGACCC
AGGACTCCTCCCTGCAGGACGGCACGCTGATCTACAAGGTGAAGATGCGCGGCACCAACTTCCCCCCCGA
CGGCCCCGTAATGCAGAAGAAGACCATGGGCTGGGAGGCCTCCACCGAGCGCCTGTACCCCCGCGACGGC
GTGCTGAAGGGCGAGATCCACCAGGCCCTGAAGCTGAAGGACGGCGGCCACTACCTGGTGGAGTTCAAGA
CCATCTACATGGCCAAGAAGCCCGTGCAACTGCCCGGCTACTACTACGTGGACACCAAGCTGGACATCAC
CTCCCACAACGAGGACTACACCATCGTGGAACAGTACGAGCGCTCCGAGGGCCGCCACCACCTGTTCCTG
TACGGCATGGACGAGCTGTACAAGTAAGGCGCGCCAACCTCTGGATTACAAAATTTGTGAAAGATTGACT
GGTATTCTTAACTATGTTGCTCCTTTTACGCTATGTGGATACGCTGCTTTAATGCCTTTGTATCATGCTA
TTGCTTCCCGTATGGCTTTCATTTTCTCCTCCTTGTATAAATCCTGGTTGCTGTCTCTTTATGAGGAGTT
GTGGCCCGTTGTCAGGCAACGTGGCGTGGTGTGCACTGTGTTTGCTGACGCAACCCCCACTGGTTGGGGC
ATTGCCACCACCTGTCAGCTCCTTTCCGGGACTTTCGCTTTCCCCCTCCCTATTGCCACGGCGGAACTCA
TCGCCGCCTGCCTTGCCCGCTGCTGGACAGGGGCTCGGCTGTTGGGCACTGACAATTCCGTGGTGTTGTC
GGGGAAATCATCGTCCTTTCCTTGGCTGCTCGCCTGTGTTGCCACCTGGATTCTGCGCGGGACGTCCTTC
TGCTACGTCCCTTCGGCCCTCAATCCAGCGGACCTTCCTTCCCGCGGCCTGCTGCCGGCTCTGCGGCCTC
TTCCGCGTCTTCGCCTTCGCCCTCAGACGAGTCGGATCTCCCTTTGGGCCGCCTCCCCGCAGGATCCACT
AGAGCGGCCGCCTAGAGCTCGCTATCAGCCTCGACTGTGCCTTCTAGTTGCCAGCCATCTGTTGTTTGCC
CCTCCCCCGTGCCTTCCTTGACCCTGGAAGGTGCCACTCCCACTGTCCTTTCCTAATAAAATGAGGAAAT
TGCATCGCATTGTCTGAGTAGGTGTCATTCTATTCTGGGGGGTGGGGTGGGGCAGGACAGCAAGGGGGAG
GATTGGGAAGACAATAGCAGGCATGCTGGGGATGCGGTGGGCTCTATGGCTTCTGAGGCGGAAAGAACCA
GCTGGGGCTCGACTAGAGCTTGCGGAACCCTTAAGCTTGTCATTCGAATTTAGACACCCACATGGTGGCT
CATGACCATCTATCTATAAATGGATCTGATTTTCATGTCTGGCAGTGTACAGAAGCTAACTGAAGAAAGG
TGGAAGACCCACAAGAGTTCAAGGTACCCAATTCGCCCTATAGTGAGTCGTATTACAATTCACTGGCCGT
CGTTTTACAACGTCGTGACTGGGAAAACCCTGGCGTTACCCAACTTAATCGCCTTGCAGCACATCCCCCT
TTCGCCAGCTGGCGTAATAGCGAAGAGGCCCGCACCGATCGCCCTTCCCAACAGTTGCGCAGCCTGAATG
GCGAATGGCAAATTGTAAGCGTTAATATTTTGTTAAAATTCGCGTTAAATTTTTGTTAAATCAGCTCATT
TTTTAACCAATAGGCCGAAATCGGCAAAATCCCTTATAAATCAAAAGAATAGACCGAGATAGGGT
[37 nt withheld, positions 8956-8992]
AAAGAACGTGGACTCCAACGTCAAAGG
[49 nt withheld, positions 9020-9068]
T
[91 nt withheld, positions 9070-9160]
G
[124 nt withheld, positions 9162-9285]
CAG
Features (pLannotate 1.2.2; 28 found; start..end, strand, type, name):
     24..128     +  promoter       AmpR promoter: bla
    129..989     +  CDS            AmpR: β-lactamase; bla; confers resistance to ampicillin, carbenicillin, and related antibiotics
   1160..1748    +  rep_origin     ori: high-copy-number ColE1/pMB1/pBR322/pUC origin of replication
   1931..2023    +  CDS            lacI (fragment): lac repressor; lacI; The lac repressor binds to the lac operator to inhibit transcription in E. coli. This inhibition can be relieved by adding lactose or isopropyl-β-D-thiogalactopyranoside (IPTG).
   2036..2057    +  protein_bind   CAP binding site: CAP binding activates transcription in the presence of cAMP. E. coli catabolite activator protein
   2072..2102    +  promoter       lac promoter: promoter for the E. coli lac operon
   2110..2126    +  protein_bind   lac operator: The lac repressor binds to the lac operator to inhibit transcription in E. coli. This inhibition can be relieved by adding lactose or isopropyl-β-D-thiogalactopyranoside (IPTG). lac repressor encoded by lacI
   2406..2785    +  enhancer       CMV enhancer: human cytomegalovirus immediate early enhancer
   2787..3064    +  promoter       chicken β-actin promoter: No description available
   3065..4081    +  intron         chimeric intron: chimera between introns from chicken β-actin and rabbit β-globin
   4141..4174    +  protein_bind   loxP: Cre-mediated recombination occurs in the 8-bp core sequence (GCATACAT). Cre recombinase
   4177..4202    +  misc_feature   MCS (fragment): pBluescript multiple cloning site
   4202..4284    +  CDS            large T antigen (fragment): large T antigen from SV40 (simian virus 40)
   4307..4428    +  polyA_signal   SV40 poly(A) signal: SV40 polyadenylation signal
   4435..4517    +  CDS            large T antigen (fragment): large T antigen from SV40 (simian virus 40)
   4540..4661    +  polyA_signal   SV40 poly(A) signal: SV40 polyadenylation signal
   4668..4750    +  CDS            large T antigen (fragment): large T antigen from SV40 (simian virus 40)
   4773..4894    +  polyA_signal   SV40 poly(A) signal: SV40 polyadenylation signal
   4917..4950    +  protein_bind   loxP: Cre-mediated recombination occurs in the 8-bp core sequence (GCATACAT). Cre recombinase
   4972..5349    +  CDS            H2BC3: H2B1B_HUMAN - Also known as H2BFF, HIST1H2BB Experimental evidence at protein level: Swiss-Prot protein existence level 1. Core component of nucleosome. Nucleosomes wrap and compact DNA into chromatin, limiting DNA accessibility to the cellular machineries which require DNA as a template. Histones thereby play a central role in transcription regulation, DNA repair, DNA replication and chromosomal stability. DNA accessibility is regulated via a complex set of post-translational modifications of histones, also called histone code, and nucleosome remodeling. From Homo sapiens (Human).
   5368..6081    +  CDS            Superfolder GFP: Superfolder GFP is a basic (constitutively fluorescent) green fluorescent protein published in 2005, derived from Aequorea victoria. It is reported to be a very rapidly-maturing weak dimer.
   6157..7584    +  CDS            tdTomato: tdTomato is a basic (constitutively fluorescent) orange fluorescent protein published in 2004, derived from Discosoma sp.. It is reported to be a somewhat slowly-maturing tandem dimer with low acid sensitivity.
   7595..8180    +  misc_feature   WPRE: woodchuck hepatitis virus posttranscriptional regulatory element
   8225..8449    +  polyA_signal   bGH poly(A) signal: bovine growth hormone polyadenylation signal
   8453..8474    +  promoter       SV40 promoter (fragment): SV40 enhancer and early promoter
   8647..8665    -  promoter       T7 promoter: promoter for bacteriophage T7 RNA polymerase
   8668..8825    +  CDS            lacZα (fragment): LacZα fragment of β-galactosidase; lacZ fragment
   8857..9285    -  rep_origin     f1 ori (sequence partly withheld): f1 bacteriophage origin of replication; arrow indicates direction of (+) strand synthesis
