[The description below was written by a language model from this plasmid's Addgene catalogue record and pLannotate feature annotations shown in this document.]
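Description:
CAG-loxP-3xpA-H2BsfGFP-tdTomato - T2A -APGST XE is a 9.3 kb mammalian expression plasmid on a custom backbone, designed as a Cre-dependent, two-colour fluorescent reporter. It is propagated in E. coli through a high-copy ColE1/pUC-type origin with ampicillin selection (AmpR, β-lactamase under its own promoter). The backbone also carries remnants typical of pBluescript-style cloning vectors: an f1 origin, a T7 promoter, lac promoter/operator elements, and lacZα and lacI fragments. No mammalian selection marker is annotated.

Expression is driven by the CAG promoter, made up of the CMV immediate-early enhancer, the chicken β-actin promoter and a chimeric β-actin/β-globin intron, which gives strong, broadly active transcription in mammalian cells. Directly downstream lies a lox-stop-lox cassette: two loxP sites in the same orientation flank three tandem SV40 polyadenylation signals, which terminate transcripts before they reach the coding region. Cre recombinase excises this stop cassette and allows the reporter to be expressed.

The reporter open reading frame encodes human histone H2B fused to superfolder GFP, followed by tdTomato. According to the record, the two are joined by a T2A self-cleaving peptide with an "-APGST" linker variant. The T2A itself is not annotated in the feature table but would fall in the short gap between the two fluorescent protein genes. A single transcript should therefore yield chromatin-bound nuclear green fluorescence and separate, untargeted red fluorescence. A WPRE and a bGH polyadenylation signal follow to enhance transcript stability and processing. The name and stated purpose suggest use in evaluating this particular 2A/linker configuration for bicistronic co-expression, although the record does not describe specific applications.
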