Addgene plasmid #113844: CAG-loxP-3xpA-H2BsfGFP-tdTomato - T2A -APGST XE
Purpose: Histone H2B-superfolder GFP and tdTomato linked by T2A (-APGST linker)
Depositing lab: Mario Capecchi. Depositing organization: University of Utah.
Backbone
  Vector backbone: Custom
  Vector type: Mammalian Expression
Growth in bacteria
  Bacterial resistance: Ampicillin, 100 μg/mL
  Growth temperature: 30°C
  Growth strain: DH10B
  Copy number: High Copy
Gene/Insert
  Gene/Insert name: H2B-sfGFP-T2A-tdTomato
Terms and licenses: Academic/Nonprofit Terms; Industry Terms: Not Available to Industry
How to cite: CAG-loxP-3xpA-H2BsfGFP-tdTomato - T2A -APGST XE was a gift from Mario Capecchi (Addgene plasmid # 113844 ; http://n2t.net/addgene:113844 ; RRID:Addgene_113844)
